Addgene plasmid #179819: pPOTv7-hygro-mNG
Purpose: Trypanosoma brucei PCR only tagging (pPOT) vector for endogenous gene tagging
Depositing lab: Samuel Dean & Keith Gull. Depositing organization: University of Oxford. Publication: A comprehensive toolkit for protein localization and functional analysis in trypanosomatids. Paterou A, Saez Conde J, Tyc J, Sunter JD, Vaughan S, Gull K, Dean S. Open Biol. 2025 Apr;15(4):240361. doi: 10.1098/rsob.240361. Epub 2025 Apr 2. PubMed 40169015.
Backbone
  Vector backbone: pPOT
  Vector type: Unspecified
Growth in bacteria
  Bacterial resistance: Ampicillin, 100 μg/mL
  Growth temperature: 37°C
  Growth strain: NEB Stable
  Copy number: High Copy
Gene/Insert
  Gene/Insert name: mNG
  Species: Synthetic
  Promoter: read through
  Cloning method: Restriction Enzyme; 5′ cloning site HindIII (not destroyed); 3′ cloning site BamHI (not destroyed)
  Sequencing primers: 5′ cTATGGGTTCTGGTAGTG; 3′ cTTAACTACCCGATCCTG
Terms and licenses: Academic/Nonprofit Terms; Industry Terms: Not Available to Industry
Depositor comments: Please visit https://doi.org/10.1101/2023.04.21.537815 for bioRxiv preprint.
How to cite: pPOTv7-hygro-mNG was a gift from Samuel Dean & Keith Gull (Addgene plasmid # 179819 ; http://n2t.net/addgene:179819 ; RRID:Addgene_179819)
