[The description below was written by a language model from this plasmid's Addgene catalogue record and pLannotate feature annotations shown in this document.]
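Description:
pPOTv7-hygro-mNG is a PCR-only tagging (pPOT) template plasmid for endogenous gene tagging in Trypanosoma brucei. It is not an expression vector in the usual sense. It serves as a template from which a tagging cassette is amplified, typically with long primers that add short homology arms matching the target locus, so that the PCR product can integrate by homologous recombination and fuse a fluorescent protein to the gene of interest at its native site. The plasmid is maintained in E. coli on a standard cloning backbone with a high-copy ColE1/pUC-type origin and an ampicillin resistance gene driven by its own promoter. The backbone also carries an f1 origin, flanking T7 and SP6 promoters, and remnants of the lac promoter/operator and lacZα region.

The payload is a synthetic mNeonGreen (mNG) coding sequence, a bright, rapidly maturing monomeric green/yellow fluorescent protein, cloned between retained HindIII and BamHI sites. The feature table shows mNG flanked on each side by a copy of the hygromycin phosphotransferase gene (hph), all in the same orientation. This layout is consistent with a design in which amplifying one or the other half yields a marker-plus-tag cassette suited to N-terminal or C-terminal tagging, although the record does not say this explicitly. No dedicated promoter is annotated. The catalogue lists expression as "read through", meaning that transcription depends on the polycistronic transcription of the locus after integration. The unannotated stretches between the coding sequences presumably hold trypanosome RNA-processing sequences, but these are not identified in the record. Hygromycin selects for transfected parasites, which are then used for protein localisation studies.
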