Features (pLannotate 1.2.2; 15 found; start..end, strand, type, name):
    171..1193    +  CDS            hph: KHYB_ECOLX - Experimental evidence at protein level: Swiss-Prot protein existence level 1. The aminoglycoside phosphotransferases achieve inactivation of their antibiotic substrates by phosphorylation. Only phosphorylates hygromycin and closely related compounds such as demethyl analogs and destomycin. From Escherichia coli.
   1590..2297    +  CDS            mNeonGreen: mNeonGreen is a basic (constitutively fluorescent) green/yellow fluorescent protein published in 2013, derived from Branchiostoma lanceolatum. It is reported to be a very rapidly-maturing monomer with moderate acid sensitivity.
   2700..3722    +  CDS            hph: KHYB_ECOLX - Experimental evidence at protein level: Swiss-Prot protein existence level 1. The aminoglycoside phosphotransferases achieve inactivation of their antibiotic substrates by phosphorylation. Only phosphorylates hygromycin and closely related compounds such as demethyl analogs and destomycin. From Escherichia coli.
   3918..3936    -  promoter       SP6 promoter: promoter for bacteriophage SP6 RNA polymerase
   3978..3994    -  protein_bind   lac operator: The lac repressor binds to the lac operator to inhibit transcription in E. coli. This inhibition can be relieved by adding lactose or isopropyl-β-D-thiogalactopyranoside (IPTG). lac repressor encoded by lacI
   4002..4032    -  promoter       lac promoter: promoter for the E. coli lac operon
   4047..4068    -  protein_bind   CAP binding site: CAP binding activates transcription in the presence of cAMP. E. coli catabolite activator protein
   4081..4173    -  CDS            lacI (fragment): lac repressor; lacI; The lac repressor binds to the lac operator to inhibit transcription in E. coli. This inhibition can be relieved by adding lactose or isopropyl-β-D-thiogalactopyranoside (IPTG).
   4356..4944    -  rep_origin     ori: high-copy-number ColE1/pMB1/pBR322/pUC origin of replication
   5115..5975    -  CDS            AmpR: β-lactamase; bla; confers resistance to ampicillin, carbenicillin, and related antibiotics
   5976..6080    -  promoter       AmpR promoter: bla
   6107..6157    +  misc_feature   bom (fragment): basis of mobility region from pBR322
   6158..6613    -  rep_origin     f1 ori (sequence partly withheld): f1 bacteriophage origin of replication; arrow indicates direction of (+) strand synthesis
   6617..6774    -  CDS            lacZα (fragment): LacZα fragment of β-galactosidase; lacZ fragment
   6777..2       +  promoter       T7 promoter (across the origin): promoter for bacteriophage T7 RNA polymerase
>Addgene plasmid #179819 | pPOTv7-hygro-mNG | addgene full sequence | sequence record 355523 | Addgene NGS Result
GGGCGAATTGGGCCCGTATAATGCAGACCTGCTGCAAGCTAGGGGCACAGCAAGGTCTTCTGAAATTCAT
GTTTTTTTTTTTTTTACTCTGCATTGCAGTCTCCGCTCTTATTTAGTTTTGCTTTACGTAAGGTCTCGTT
GCTGCCATAAAATAAGCTCTAGTGGAATTCATGAAAAAGCCTGAACTCACCGCGACGTCTGTCGAGAAGT
TTCTGATCGAAAAGTTCGACAGCGTCTCCGACCTGATGCAGCTCTCGGAGGGCGAAGAATCTCGTGCTTT
CAGCTTCGATGTAGGAGGGCGTGGATATGTCCTGCGGGTAAATAGCTGCGCCGATGGTTTCTACAAAGAT
CGTTATGTTTATCGGCACTTTGCATCGGCCGCGCTCCCGATTCCGGAAGTGCTTGACATTGGGGAATTTA
GCGAGAGCCTGACCTATTGCATCTCCCGCCGTGCACAGGGTGTCACGTTGCAAGACCTGCCTGAAACCGA
ACTGCCCGCTGTTCTGCAGCCGGTCGCGGAGGCAATGGATGCGATCGCTGCGGCCGATCTTAGCCAGACG
AGCGGGTTCGGCCCATTCGGACCGCAAGGAATCGGTCAATACACTACATGGCGTGATTTTATATGCGCGA
TTGCTGATCCCCATGTGTATCACTGGCAAACTGTGATGGACGACACCGTCAGTGCGTCCGTCGCGCAGGC
TCTCGATGAGCTGATGCTTTGGGCCGAGGACTGCCCCGAAGTCCGGCACCTCGTGCACGCGGATTTCGGC
TCCAACAATGTCCTGACGGACAATGGCCGCATAACAGCGGTCATTGACTGGAGCGAGGCGATGTTCGGGG
ATTCCCAATACGAGGTCGCCAACATCTTCTTCTGGAGGCCGTGGTTGGCTTGTATGGAGCAGCAGACGCG
CTACTTCGAGCGGAGGCATCCGGAGCTTGCAGGATCGCCTCGGCTCCGGGCGTATATGCTCCGCATTGGT
CTTGACCAACTCTATCAGAGCTTGGTTGACGGCAATTTCGATGATGCAGCTTGGGCGCAGGGTCGATGCG
ACGCAATCGTCCGATCCGGAGCCGGGACTGTCGGGCGTACACAAATCGCCCGCAGAAGCGCGGCCGTCTG
GACCGATGGCTGTGTAGAAGTACTCGCCGATAGTGGAAACCGACGCCCCAGCACTCGTCCGAGGGCAAAG
GAATAGCCATGGTGCCCATTTAGTTGGCCTTTCCCTTGTCTCGTGTCTTTTCCGTGGAAAGGTTCCCGGA
GTAATCTGATGGCACAGCAGGGAGGTGCGCCTGCAGGTTGGTTAGGAAGGGGGGATGATGTAAAAGAAGA
AAATGGGGGGATTCGAGCCCCACGCGTTGCTCAAGCTGTGTAGCGCAGGCGTTTCCTTACATATTTCTCT
AACAGGCACGGAAGCCTAACAAATACACTTGGCTTATTTTTTTGCCCCCTCATGTCTTGTACAAATATTT
GCGATAGCTTAGCTATCAGCCACATTAATCAAACAAGTATACCAACAAGCCCGAAAACAGAAACTCAACT
GCAACGGGTACCTATGGGTTCTGGTAGTGGTTCCGGTTCCGGTTCTAAGCTTGTCTCGAAAGGTGAGGAA
GACAATATGGCCAGCTTGCCAGCAACGCACGAGCTTCATATATTTGGGTCGATCAACGGTGTGGATTTCG
ACATGGTGGGTCAAGGCACAGGTAATCCTAATGACGGGTATGAAGAACTCAATTTGAAGAGCACTAAGGG
AGATCTCCAGTTTTCCCCGTGGATTCTTGTGCCGCATATTGGTTATGGTTTTCATCAGTACTTACCATAC
CCCGATGGAATGTCGCCCTTCCAAGCAGCTATGGTGGACGGCTCGGGGTATCAAGTACATCGCACCATGC
AATTTGAGGACGGAGCATCCCTCACCGTAAACTACCGCTATACGTATGAGGGGAGCCACATAAAAGGTGA
GGCTCAAGTTAAAGGCACAGGCTTCCCAGCTGACGGCCCGGTCATGACCAATTCATTAACCGCTGCTGAT
TGGTGCCGTTCTAAGAAGACCTACCCTAACGACAAGACGATCATTAGTACTTTTAAGTGGAGTTATACCA
CAGGAAACGGAAAGCGGTATCGAAGCACTGCTCGAACAACCTACACATTTGCGAAGCCAATGGCCGCGAA
CTACTTGAAGAACCAGCCAATGTATGTGTTTCGAAAAACGGAACTGAAGCATTCGAAAACCGAGCTTAAT
TTTAAAGAGTGGCAGAAGGCGTTTACAGACGTGATGGGGATGGACGAATTGTATAAGGGATCCGGATCAG
GATCTGGATCAGGATCGGGTAGTTAAGAGCTCCGCTGCGCTTAAATGTCTTTCATTATAATCAATGTATA
ACCTTTATGTAGTATTTCAATCTATGCCGCTGTGTACGTGCACTGCGGTGCCTATCCTTCGGCATTAGAG
AGTCACTGTTTGTGTAGATCGTAGCTGCATGTCTGACATCTGGTTCATTAGTGCCGTTTTGAGTCTGCAC
TGTTGTGCAACTTGATATTCATCACTGCACACCAACCGTGTGTTTCCTCCTTTGGGTGCACCCTTTAATC
CTTGTCTTCTCCTTTTTTGTCTCTTTCCCCCTCGAAAAGGTGTCAAACTACTGCCGCATAAACTACGGTT
ATCCCAAATTTAAGAGAAAGCAATAAAGCATCAGCTAGCATGAAAAAGCCTGAACTCACCGCGACGTCTG
TCGAGAAGTTTCTGATCGAAAAGTTCGACAGCGTCTCCGACCTGATGCAGCTCTCGGAGGGCGAAGAATC
TCGTGCTTTCAGCTTCGATGTAGGAGGGCGTGGATATGTCCTGCGGGTAAATAGCTGCGCCGATGGTTTC
TACAAAGATCGTTATGTTTATCGGCACTTTGCATCGGCCGCGCTCCCGATTCCGGAAGTGCTTGACATTG
GGGAATTTAGCGAGAGCCTGACCTATTGCATCTCCCGCCGTGCACAGGGTGTCACGTTGCAAGACCTGCC
TGAAACCGAACTGCCCGCTGTTCTGCAGCCGGTCGCGGAGGCAATGGATGCGATCGCTGCGGCCGATCTT
AGCCAGACGAGCGGGTTCGGCCCATTCGGACCGCAAGGAATCGGTCAATACACTACATGGCGTGATTTTA
TATGCGCGATTGCTGATCCCCATGTGTATCACTGGCAAACTGTGATGGACGACACCGTCAGTGCGTCCGT
CGCGCAGGCTCTCGATGAGCTGATGCTTTGGGCCGAGGACTGCCCCGAAGTCCGGCACCTCGTGCACGCG
GATTTCGGCTCCAACAATGTCCTGACGGACAATGGCCGCATAACAGCGGTCATTGACTGGAGCGAGGCGA
TGTTCGGGGATTCCCAATACGAGGTCGCCAACATCTTCTTCTGGAGGCCGTGGTTGGCTTGTATGGAGCA
GCAGACGCGCTACTTCGAGCGGAGGCATCCGGAGCTTGCAGGATCGCCTCGGCTCCGGGCGTATATGCTC
CGCATTGGTCTTGACCAACTCTATCAGAGCTTGGTTGACGGCAATTTCGATGATGCAGCTTGGGCGCAGG
GTCGATGCGACGCAATCGTCCGATCCGGAGCCGGGACTGTCGGGCGTACACAAATCGCCCGCAGAAGCGC
GGCCGTCTGGACCGATGGCTGTGTAGAAGTACTCGCCGATAGTGGAAACCGACGCCCCAGCACTCGTCCG
AGGGCAAAGGAATAGCTCGAGTGCCCATTTAGTTGGCTTTTCCCTTGTCTCGTGTCTTTTCCGTGGAAAG
GTTCCCGGAGTAATCTGATGGCACAGCAGGGAGGTGCGCCTGCAGGTTGGTTAGGAAGGGGGGATGATGT
AAAAGAAGAAAATGGGGGGATTCGAGCCCCGCACAGGTCTCTCAAATTGGATGCATAGCTTGAGTATTCT
ATAGTGTCACCTAAATAGCTTGGCGTAATCATGGTCATAGCTGTTTCCTGTGTGAAATTGTTATCCGCTC
ACAATTCCACACAACATACGAGCCGGAAGCATAAAGTGTAAAGCCTGGGGTGCCTAATGAGTGAGCTAAC
TCACATTAATTGCGTTGCGCTCACTGCCCGCTTTCCAGTCGGGAAACCTGTCGTGCCAGCTGCATTAATG
AATCGGCCAACGCGCGGGGAGAGGCGGTTTGCGTATTGGGCGCTCTTCCGCTTCCTCGCTCACTGACTCG
CTGCGCTCGGTCGTTCGGCTGCGGCGAGCGGTATCAGCTCACTCAAAGGCGGTAATACGGTTATCCACAG
AATCAGGGGATAACGCAGGAAAGAACATGTGAGCAAAAGGCCAGCAAAAGGCCAGGAACCGTAAAAAGGC
CGCGTTGCTGGCGTTTTTCCATAGGCTCCGCCCCCCTGACGAGCATCACAAAAATCGACGCTCAAGTCAG
AGGTGGCGAAACCCGACAGGACTATAAAGATACCAGGCGTTTCCCCCTGGAAGCTCCCTCGTGCGCTCTC
CTGTTCCGACCCTGCCGCTTACCGGATACCTGTCCGCCTTTCTCCCTTCGGGAAGCGTGGCGCTTTCTCA
TAGCTCACGCTGTAGGTATCTCAGTTCGGTGTAGGTCGTTCGCTCCAAGCTGGGCTGTGTGCACGAACCC
CCCGTTCAGCCCGACCGCTGCGCCTTATCCGGTAACTATCGTCTTGAGTCCAACCCGGTAAGACACGACT
TATCGCCACTGGCAGCAGCCACTGGTAACAGGATTAGCAGAGCGAGGTATGTAGGCGGTGCTACAGAGTT
CTTGAAGTGGTGGCCTAACTACGGCTACACTAGAAGAACAGTATTTGGTATCTGCGCTCTGCTGAAGCCA
GTTACCTTCGGAAAAAGAGTTGGTAGCTCTTGATCCGGCAAACAAACCACCGCTGGTAGCGGTGGTTTTT
TTGTTTGCAAGCAGCAGATTACGCGCAGAAAAAAAGGATCTCAAGAAGATCCTTTGATCTTTTCTACGGG
GTCTGACGCTCAGTGGAACGAAAACTCACGTTAAGGGATTTTGGTCATGAGATTATCAAAAAGGATCTTC
ACCTAGATCCTTTTAAATTAAAAATGAAGTTTTAAATCAATCTAAAGTATATATGAGTAAACTTGGTCTG
ACAGTTACCAATGCTTAATCAGTGAGGCACCTATCTCAGCGATCTGTCTATTTCGTTCATCCATAGTTGC
CTGACTCCCCGTCGTGTAGATAATTACGATACGGGAGGGCTTACCATCTGGCCCCAGTGCTGCAATGATA
CCGCGAGACCCACGCTCACCGGCTCCAGATTTATCAGCAATAAACCAGCCAGCCGGAAGGGCCGAGCGCA
GAAGTGGTCCTGCAACTTTATCCGCCTCCATCCAGTCTATTAATTGTTGCCGGGAAGCTAGAGTAAGTAG
TTCGCCAGTTAATAGTTTGCGCAACGTTGTTGCCATTGCTACAGGCATCGTGGTGTCACGCTCGTCGTTT
GGTATGGCTTCATTCAGCTCCGGTTCCCAACGATCAAGGCGAGTTACATGATCCCCCATGTTGTGCAAAA
AAGCGGTTAGCTCCTTCGGTCCTCCGATCGTTGTCAGAAGTAAGTTGGCCGCAGTGTTATCACTCATGGT
TATGGCAGCACTGCATAATTCTCTTACTGTCATGCCATCCGTAAGATGCTTTTCTGTGACTGGTGAGTAC
TCAACCAAGTCATTCTGAGAATAGTGTATGCGGCGACCGAGTTGCTCTTGCCCGGCGTCAATACGGGATA
ATACCGCGCCACATAGCAGAACTTTAAAAGTGCTCATCATTGGAAAACGTTCTTCGGGGCGAAAACTCTC
AAGGATCTTACCGCTGTTGAGATCCAGTTCGATGTAACCCACTCGTGCACCCAACTGATCTTCAGCATCT
TTTACTTTCACCAGCGTTTCTGGGTGAGCAAAAACAGGAAGGCAAAATGCCGCAAAAAAGGGAATAAGGG
CGACACGGAAATGTTGAATACTCATACTCTTCCTTTTTCAATATTATTGAAGCATTTATCAGGGTTATTG
TCTCATGAGCGGATACATATTTGAATGTATTTAGAAAAATAAACAAATAGGGGTTCCGCGCACATTTCCC
CGAAAAGTGCCACCTGATGCGGTGTGAAATACCGCACAGATGCGTAAGGAGAAAATACCGCATCAGGAAA
TTGTAAGCGTTAATATTTTGTTAAAATTCGCGTTAAATTTTTGTTAAATCAGCTCATTTTTTAACCAATA
GGCCGAAATCGGCAAAATCCCTTATAAATCAAAAGAATAGACCGAGATAGGGT
[37 nt withheld, positions 6284-6320]
AAAGAACGTGGACTCCAACGTCAAAGG
[49 nt withheld, positions 6348-6396]
T
[91 nt withheld, positions 6398-6488]
G
[98 nt withheld, positions 6490-6587]
ACTTAATGCGCCGCTACAGGGCGCGTCCATTCGCCATTCAGGCTGCGCAACTGTTGGGAAGGGCGATCGG
TGCGGGCCTCTTCGCTATTACGCCAGCTGGCGAAAGGGGGATGTGCTGCAAGGCGATTAAGTTGGGTAAC
GCCAGGGTTTTCCCAGTCACGACGTTGTAAAACGACGGCCAGTGAATTGTAATACGACTCACTATA
